Addgene plasmid #198990: pGL0_89 [ORI_BC_14]
Purpose: Level 0 part
Depositing lab: Charlie Gilbert & Nili Ostrov & Cultivarium Tools. Depositing organization: Cultivarium, Convergent Research. Publication: A scalable framework for high-throughput identification of functional origins of replication in non-model bacteria. Gilbert C, Brumwell SL, Crits-Christoph A, Kang SC, Martin-Moldes Z, Alsharif W, Esmurria A, Nguyen M-A, Lee HH, Ostrov N. bioRxiv 2023.05.19.541510 10.1101/2023.05.19.541510.
Backbone
  Vector backbone: pGLDV_17
  Vector type: Synthetic Biology
Growth in bacteria
  Bacterial resistance: Chloramphenicol, 25 μg/mL
  Growth temperature: 37°C
  Growth strain: E. coli Zymo 10B
  Copy number: High Copy
Gene/Insert
  Gene/Insert name: ORI_BC_14
  Species: Synthetic
  Cloning method: Unknown
Terms and licenses: Academic/Nonprofit Terms; Industry Terms: Not Available to Industry
How to cite: pGL0_89 [ORI_BC_14] was a gift from Charlie Gilbert & Nili Ostrov & Cultivarium Tools (Addgene plasmid # 198990 ; http://n2t.net/addgene:198990 ; RRID:Addgene_198990)
