[The description below was written by a language model from this plasmid's Addgene catalogue record and pLannotate feature annotations shown in this document.]
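Description:
pGL0_89 [ORI_BC_14] is a small (about 2.3 kb) synthetic-biology plasmid built on the pGLDV_17 backbone and catalogued as a "Level 0 part", the term used in hierarchical modular cloning schemes for a storage vector holding a single basic DNA part that is later combined with other parts into larger assemblies. It is maintained in E. coli at high copy number through a ColE1/pMB1/pUC-type origin of replication. Selection is with chloramphenicol, provided by the cat (chloramphenicol acetyltransferase) gene driven by its native cat promoter and followed by the phage lambda t0 transcription terminator.

The stored part is ORI_BC_14, listed as a synthetic sequence. The record does not describe its content, and the automated annotation assigns no feature to it. The name and the associated work on high-throughput identification of functional origins of replication in non-model bacteria suggest a barcode element used to tag origin-of-replication constructs, but this is an inference rather than a stated fact. The only other annotated elements are short fragments of a lac operator and of lacZα. These are probably remnants of a lacZα screening cassette in the parent backbone that the part replaced during cloning, although the cloning method is recorded as unknown. No promoter, reporter, tag or expression cassette is annotated for the insert, which fits a plasmid meant purely as a source of a defined part for downstream assembly of vectors in the depositors' toolkit rather than for direct functional use.
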