Features (pLannotate 1.2.2; 6 found; start..end, strand, type, name):
    379..394     -  protein_bind   lac operator (fragment): The lac repressor binds to the lac operator to inhibit transcription in E. coli. This inhibition can be relieved by adding lactose or isopropyl-β-D-thiogalactopyranoside (IPTG). lac repressor encoded by lacI
    545..1133    -  rep_origin     ori: high-copy-number ColE1/pMB1/pBR322/pUC origin of replication
   1266..1360    -  terminator     lambda t0 terminator: transcription terminator from phage lambda
   1384..2040    -  CDS            cat: CAT_ECOLX - Experimental evidence at protein level: Swiss-Prot protein existence level 1. This enzyme is an effector of chloramphenicol resistance in bacteria. From Escherichia coli. This protein is used as a marker in many commonly used cloning vectors, such as pACYC184.
   2041..2143    -  promoter       cat promoter: promoter of the E. coli cat gene encoding chloramphenicol acetyltransferase
   2218..2261    -  CDS            lacZα (fragment): LacZα fragment of β-galactosidase; lacZ fragment
>Addgene plasmid #198990 | pGL0_89 [ORI_BC_14] | addgene full sequence | sequence record 401237 | Addgene NGS Result
CCGGAATCTATTGGCCTATGTCACTGAAACTATCCAAACACCCCATGTCGATACTGAACGTATCGACGCA
TACCTCCTTCCTTGAAAACGCACAATCAAGGTCTCGGTCAGGGTCACGCGTAGGACGCGTCGAGTAGGGT
GACTTGTGGCCCTTTCTTTTGTTCCGCAGCCACACGCCGTGTGAAGCTGGGGAGTGAGACCAGTCCTTAC
CTGAAGAATAAGTGTCAGCCAGTGTAACCCGATGAGGAACCCAAAAGGCGAACCGGGCCAGACAACCCGG
CGGTATCGCACTCAAAGCCGAGGCTAGGTGGAGGCTCAGTGATGATAAGTCTGCGATGGTGGATGCATGT
GTCATGGTCATAGCTGTTTCCTGTGTGAAATTGTTATCCGCTCAGAGGGCACAATCCTATTCCGCGCTAT
CCGACAATCTCCAAGACATTAGGTGGAGTTCAGTTCGGCGTATGGCATATGTCGCTGGAAAGAACATGTG
AGCAAAAGGCCAGCAAAAGGCCAGGAACCGTAAAAAGGCCGCGTTGCTGGCGTTTTTCCATAGGCTCCGC
CCCCCTGACGAGCATCACAAAAATCGACGCTCAAGTCAGAGGTGGCGAAACCCGACAGGACTATAAAGAT
ACCAGGCGTTTCCCCCTGGAAGCTCCCTCGTGCGCTCTCCTGTTCCGACCCTGCCGCTTACCGGATACCT
GTCCGCCTTTCTCCCTTCGGGAAGCGTGGCGCTTTCTCATAGCTCACGCTGTAGGTATCTCAGTTCGGTG
TAGGTCGTTCGCTCCAAGCTGGGCTGTGTGCACGAACCCCCCGTTCAGCCCGACCGCTGCGCCTTATCCG
GTAACTATCGTCTTGAGTCCAACCCGGTAAGACACGACTTATCGCCACTGGCAGCAGCCACTGGTAACAG
GATTAGCAGAGCGAGGTATGTAGGCGGTGCTACAGAGTTCTTGAAGTGGTGGCCTAACTACGGCTACACT
AGAAGAACAGTATTTGGTATCTGCGCTCTGCTGAAGCCAGTTACCTTCGGAAAAAGAGTTGGTAGCTCTT
GATCCGGCAAACAAACCACCGCTGGTAGCGGTGGTTTTTTTGTTTGCAAGCAGCAGATTACGCGCAGAAA
AAAAGGATCTCAAGAAGATCCTTTGATCTTTTCTACGGGGTCTGACGCTCTATTCAACAAAGCCGCCGTC
CCGTCAAGTCAGCGTAAATGGGTAGGGGGCTTCAAATCGTCCCCCCATACGATATAAGTTGTTACTAGTG
CTTGGATTCTCACCAATAAAAAACGCCCGGCGGCAACCGAGCGTTCTGAACAAATCCAGATGGAGTTCTG
AGGTCATTACTGGATCTATCAACAGGAGTCCAAGCGAGCTCGATATCAAATTACGCCCCGCCCTGCCACT
CATCGCAGTACTGTTGTAATTCATTAAGCATTCTGCCGACATGGAAGCCATCACAAACGGCATGATGAAC
CTGAATCGCCAGCGGCATCAGCACCTTGTCGCCTTGCGTATAATATTTGCCCATGGTGAAAACGGGGGCG
AAGAAGTTGTCCATATTGGCCACGTTTAAATCAAAACTGGTGAAACTCACCCAGGGATTGGCTGAGACGA
AAAACATATTCTCAATAAACCCTTTAGGGAAATAGGCCAGGTTTTCACCGTAACACGCCACATCTTGCGA
ATATATGTGTAGAAACTGCCGGAAATCGTCGTGGTATTCACTCCAGAGCGATGAAAACGTTTCAGTTTGC
TCATGGAAAACGGTGTAACAAGGGTGAACACTATCCCATATCACCAGCTCACCGTCTTTCATTGCCATAC
GAAATTCCGGATGAGCATTCATCAGGCGGGCAAGAATGTGAATAAAGGCCGGATAAAACTTGTGCTTATT
TTTCTTTACGGTCTTTAAAAAGGCCGTAATATCCAGCTGAACGGTCTGGTTATAGGTACATTGAGCAACT
GACTGAAATGCCTCAAAATGTTCTTTACGATGCCATTGGGATATATCAACGGTGGTATATCCAGTGATTT
TTTTCTCCATTTTAGCTTCCTTAGCTCCTGAAAATCTCGATAACTCAAAAAATACGCCCGGTAGTGATCT
TATTTCATTATGGTGAAAGTTGGAACCTCTTACGTGCCGATCAACGTCTCATTGATACCTGAAACAAAAC
CCATCGTACGGCCAAGGAAGTCTCCAATAACTGTGATCCACCACAAGCGCCAGGGTTTTCCCAGTCACGA
CGTTGTAAAACGACGGCCAGTCATGCATAATCCGCACGCATCTGGAATAAGGAAGTGCCATTCCGCCTGA
CCT
